>Addgene plasmid #120814 | pRAN334 | addgene full sequence | sequence record 235309 | Addgene NGS Result
TCTTTTGGTAAAATAATTGTACATATATATGTAGTATATATATATATGTTTTTTAGAGAATGTATAACTA
GAATATAGAGCTAGAATATAGAGAATGTATAACTAGAATATAGAGCTAGAATATAGAGAATGTATAACTA
GAATATAGAGCTAGAATATAGAGAATGTATAACTAGAATATAGAGCTAGAATATAGAGAATGTATAACTA
GAATATAGAGCTAGAATATAGAGAATGTATAACTAGAATATAGAGCTAGAATCCTAATTAGTAGGTGCTT
TTTTAAAACAAGTTAAAAATCAAAAATAGTATTAGTAAGCATTGGAAATGCTAGATTCTAAAATAGAAAA
GTAAAAAATTGGTGCACTATCTAAACTTATCTATATCGCTTTTTCCGTCGTTTGGTTCTCTAGTTACGAT
ACAGGGGATATGCTTATATTGAGTTATAGTACTAATCAGTGCTTAATATAGTTAATAAAATTATAGTTAC
CATAGTTTAGTAACTATGATGTATGTTAGTTAGAAACTTGCATTTCATGACCAAAATCCCTTAACGTGAG
TTTTCGTTCCACTGAGCGTCAGACCCCGTAGAAAAGATCAAAGGATCTTCTTGAGATCCTTTTTTTCTGC
GCGTAATCTGCTGCTTGCAAACAAAAAAACCACCGCTACCAGCGGTGGTTTGTTTGCCGGATCAAGAGCT
ACCAACTCTTTTTCCGAAGGTAACTGGCTTCAGCAGAGCGCAGATACCAAATACTGTTCTTCTAGTGTAG
CCGTAGTTAGGCCACCACTTCAAGAACTCTGTAGCACCGCCTACATACCTCGCTCTGCTAATCCTGTTAC
CAGTGGCTGCTGCCAGTGGCGATAAGTCGTGTCTTACCGGGTTGGACTCAAGACGATAGTTACCGGATAA
GGCGCAGCGGTCGGGCTGAACGGGGGGTTCGTGCACACAGCCCAGCTTGGAGCGAACGACCTACACCGAA
CTGAGATACCTACAGCGTGAGCTATGAGAAAGCGCCACGCTTCCCGAAGGGAGAAAGGCGGACAGGTATC
CGGTAAGCGGCAGGGTCGGAACAGGAGAGCGCACGAGGGAGCTTCAAGGGGGAAACGCCTGGTATCTTTA
TAGTCCTGTCGGGTTTCGCCACCTCTGACTTGAGCGTCGATTTTTGTGATGCTCGTCAGGGGGGCGGAGC
CTATGGAAAAACGCCAGCAACGCGGCCTTTTTACGGTTCCTGGCCTTTTGCTGGCCTTTTGCTCACATGT
TCTTTCCTGCGTTATCCCCTGATTCTGTGGATAACCGTATTACCGCCTTTGAGTGAGCTGATACCGCTCG
CCGCAGCCGAACGACCGAGCGCAGCGAGTCAGTGAGCGAGGAAGCGGAAGAGCGCTCGGCCGGGGATCGA
TCCCCGGGTACGTACCCGGCAGTTTTTCTTTTTCGGCAAGTGTTCAAGAAGTTATTAAGTCGGGAGTGCA
GTCGAAGTGGGCAAGTTGAAAAATTCACAAAAATGTGGTATAATATCTTTGTTCATTAGAGCGATAAACT
TGAATTTGAGAGGGAACTTAGATGGTATTTGAAAAAATTGATAAAAATAGTTGGAACAGAAAAGAGTATT
TTGACCACTACTTTGCAAGTGTACCTTGTACCTACAGCATGACCGTTAAAGTGGATATCACACAAATAAA
GGAAAAGGGAATGAAACTATATCCTGCAATGCTTTATTATATTGCAATGATTGTAAACCGCCATTCAGAG
TTTAGGACGGCAATCAATCAAGATGGTGAATTGGGGATATATGATGAGATGATACCAAGCTATACAATAT
TTCACAATGATACTGAAACATTTTCCAGCCTTTGGACTGAGTGTAAGTCTGACTTTAAATCATTTTTAGC
AGATTATGAAAGTGATACGCAACGGTATGGAAACAATCATAGAATGGAAGGAAAGCCAAATGCTCCGGAA
AACATTTTTAATGTATCTATGATACCGTGGTCAACCTTCGATGGCTTTAATCTGAATTTGCAGAAAGGAT
ATGATTATTTGATTCCTATTTTTACTATGGGGAAATATTATAAAGAAGATAACAAAATTATACTTCCTTT
GGCAATTCAAGTTCATCACGCAGTATGTGACGGATTTCACATTTGCCGTTTTGTAAACGAATTGCAGGAA
TTGATAAATAGTTAACTTCAGGTTTGTCTGTAACTAAAAACAAGTATTTAAGCAAAAACATCGTAGAAAT
ACGGTGTTTTTTGTTACCCTAAAATCTACAATTTTATACATAACCACAGGTTAGTACAAAGACCTTGTGT
TTCTTTTTGAAAGGCTTAAAACAAGGATTTTTCCTTGATTTAAGCCCCGAAAAGCAACACAACCAAGGTT
TTAGTATCAATCTGTGGTTTTTATATTTTCAGAGACCGGTCAGATCTGCAGAATTCGCCCTTCCTGCTTC
GGGGTCATTATAGCGATTTTTTCGGTATATCCATCCTTTTTCGCACGATATACAGGATTTTGCCAAAGGG
TTCGTGTAGACTTTCCTTGGTGTATCCAACGGCGTCAGCCGGGCAGGATAGGTGAAGTAGGCCCACCCGC
GAGCGGGTGTTCCTTCTTCACTGTCCCTTATTCGCACCTGGCGGTGCTCAACGGGAATCCTGCTCTGCGA
GGCTGGCCGGCTACCGCCGGCGTAACAGATGAGGGCAAGCGGATGGCTGATGAAACCAAGCCAACCAGGA
AGGGCAGCCCACCTATCAAGGTGTACTGCCTTCCAGACGAACGAAGAGCGATTGAGGAAAAGGCGGCGGC
GGCCGGCATGAGCCTGTCGGCCTACCTGCTGGCCGTCGGCCAGGGCTACAAAATCACGGGCGTCGTGGAC
TATGAGCACGTCCGCGAGCTGGCCCGCATCAATGGCGACCTGGGCCGCCTGGGCGGCCTGCTGAAACTCT
GGCTCACCGACGACCCGCGCACGGCGCGGTTCGGTGATGCCACGATCCTCGCCCTGCTGGCGAAGATCGA
AGAGAAGCAGGACGAGCTTGGCAAGGTCATGATGGGCGTGGTCCGCCCGAGGGCAGAGCCATGACTTTTT
TAGCCGCTAAAACGGCCGGGGGGTGCGCGTGATTGCCAAGCACGTCCCCATGCGCTCCATCAAGAAGAGC
GACTTCGCGGAGCTGGTGAAGTACATCACCGACGAGCAAGGCAAGACCGATCCCCTACTACTGACAGCTT
CCAAGGAGCTAAAGAGGTCCCTAGCGCAGCCTAAGGGCGAATTCCAGCACACTGGCATCTTTTTATTTAG
GGATTTCTCACATAAAATAGAGGCTATTTATAGCCTCTATTTTATTTTATATTTATTTTAAATAAAAAAG
ACTTCTCATGAGAGAAGCCTTTTTCTATTTAAAGTTTTATTAAAACTTATAGGATCCTTACTTATATAAT
TCATCCATTCCTAGTGTAATTCCTGCTGCTGTTACGAATTCTAATAATACCATGTGGTCTCTTTTTTCAT
TTGGGTCTTTAGATAAAGCGCTTTGCGTGCTTAAGTAATGATTATCTGGTAGAAGCACTGGGCCATCTCC
GATAGGTGTATTTTGTTGATAGTGATCTGCTAATTGTACTGATCCGTCTTCTATATTGTGTCTTATTTTA
AAGTTAGCTTTAATTCCATTTTTCTGTTTATCTGCCGTTATGTATACGTTATGACTGATGTAATTGTATT
CTAATTTATGTCCTAGGATATTTCCATCTTCTTTAAAGTCTATTCCTTTTAATTCAATTCTGTTTACTAA
TGTATCTCCTTCAAATTTTACTTCTGCTCTCGTTTTATAGTTACCATCATCTTTAAAAAATATTGTTCTT
TCTTGTACGTATCCTTCAGGCATTGCTGATTTAAAAAAGTCGTGTTGTTTCATATGATCTGGATATCTTG
AAAAACATTGTACTCCCCATGTTAAAGTAGTCACAAGTGTGGGCCATGGAACCGGTAGTTTACCTGTTGT
ACAAATGAATTTAAGTGTTAATTTTCCGTATGTTGCATCTCCTTCTCCTTCTCCTGATACTGAAAATTTG
TGTCCATTTACATCTCCGTCAAGTTCTACTAAAATTGGTACTACCCCTGTAAATAATTCTTCTCCTTTTG
AAACCATAAAATTTTCTCCTTTACTGCGGGAGCTCAGATCTGTTAACGCTACGATCAAGCTTATTTTAAT
TATACTCTATCAATGATAGAGTGTCAATATTTTTTTTAGTTTTTCATGAAGTCCAGGGCATCGAAATAAA
AAACTAGTTTGACAAATAACTCTATCAATGATATAATGTCAACAAAAAGGAGGAATTAATGATGTCTAGA
TTAGATAAAAGTAAAGTGATTAACAGCGCATTAGAGCTGCTTAATGAGGTCGGAATCGAAGGTTTAACAA
CCCGTAAACTCGCCCAGAAGCTAGGTGTAGAGCAGCCTACATTGTATTGGCATGTAAAAAATAAGCGGGC
TTTGCTCGACGCCTTAGCCATTGAGATGTTAGATAGGCACCATACTCACTTTTGCCCTTTAGAAGGGGAA
AGCTGGCAAGATTTTTTACGTAATAACGCTAAAAGTTTTAGATGTGCTTTACTAAGTCATCGCGATGGAG
CAAAAGTACATTTAGGTACACGGCCTACAGAAAAACAGTATGAAACTCTCGAAAATCAATTAGCCTTTTT
ATGCCAACAAGGTTTTTCACTAGAGAATGCATTATATGCACTCAGCGCTGTGGGGCATTTTACTTTAGGT
TGCGTATTGGAAGATCAAGAGCATCAAGTCGCTAAAGAAGAAAGGGAAACACCTACTACTGATAGTATGC
CGCCATTATTACGACAAGCTATCGAATTATTTGATCACCAAGGTGCAGAGCCAGCCTTCTTATTCGGCCT
TGAATTGATCATATGCGGATTAGAAAAACAACTTAAATGTGAAAGTGGGTCTTAAGGTACCATAAAAATA
AGAAGCCTGCAAATGCAGGCTTCTTATTTTTATGCTAGCTTGATGCAGAATTCGCCCTTAAGTCTAAAAA
TTAGGGGAGATGTAAGGATTTGGGAAAAATAGAAGATGTTATAATCATAAATATGGTATTCGTAGGCTTA
AAGTCAAAAAGGAGGTGAAATATAAATAGATTTTTAGCTAAATTAAGTAAGAAATAGGAGGAGATTTATT
GAACAAAAAATTAGAAAAACCATTTGTATATAAGAGAGAGTACGATTTGACTGGATATGATGTTGAAATT
TTACAAAAATATGAGTTAGAACAAGCAATATATGTTTATGTTGGGAGTAGTTGTGCATATAACATGAGAG
CTAGAAGTAGTAAATGGAGATACCATATAAGAACAAATAATAAGTCTATATGTTGTAACATTAAAAATTT
TATACATAACTTGGAATTGTTTTATAAAATGGAATTAAAGTTGTCAGATAATATTATTAATGATAAGCTA
TACTATAGCAATATAGCAGAGTTTGAAGAATTTGAAACACTAGAAAAAGCTAGAGAGGTAGAAAGTACTA
TTATAAGTCAATATCAATTTTTAGATTCTATAAATCATATGTTAAAACAAAAAATAATTTTATTGAGTAA
TAAGGATAGTGTGTTAAACATAACTAAAAATGGAAATACAAATTATTTGAAAGTAAAAAATAAATACATA
GAAAAACATAAGAACAAGCCAATAATGAGATACCATATCAACTGTCAATTCAATACAGATGGAAGTGTCA
AAAGTATTACACAGGAGTTTGAACCAATATTGGAATTAAACAAAAAAAATACCCTAAGCCGACCAAGCAG
AGTATTTTTAAAATAATATTTTAAGATAACAACAAAATGAGATAATACTACTAGACAATGACAACTCAAC
TACCAATTGAGTTTATGGAGCTACCAACTCCAATATCGGTCTAACTGATTAAGTATCTGTAGTTATATAA
TAATATTGCTATCAATTTTAGCATCTTAACAATATTATTATACATACTAAGCTAAAATTATTCAATAGTT
GTAAAAGTTGATTAGTCAATAAGTATATATTTAATGTAGTGTTATCTCTTAAAAAAACTAGATAAGGAGA
TAATAAATATATGGAACAATTAGATTCAAAATATAAGTTGAAAAAATTTCTAATGGCAGTATTTAGAGAT
GGTATAGGACAAGGAAATAATCTTATTGATAATGAATATGTTAGAGTATTTCAAAATAATAAAAGTAATA
GTAAACAATTAGAACTCGGAGAAGAATTTAAAGAATATAGTAAAACAACTTTTTTTAAAAATATAGATGA
TATAGTAGAATTTACCTTCGCAAAAAATATTTATTATGAAAATACATTTTTTAACCTATGTACAACTGAT
GGAAAAGCAGGAACCAATGAAAACTTAATAAATAGATATGCATTAGGATTTGATTTTGACAAAAAAGAAT
TAGGACAAGGTTTTAATTATAAAGATATAATTAATTTATTTACTAAGATAGGATTACATTATCATATCCT
AGTTGATAGTGGAAATGGATTCCATGTTTATGTGCTAATTAATAAAACTAATAACATTAAGTTAGTATCA
GAAGTTACAAATACATTAATAAATAAATTGGGTGCAGATAAACAAGCAAATTTATCTACTCAAGTATTAA
GAGTACCTTATACATATAATATTAAAAATACTACTAAACAAGTAAAAATAATACACCAAGACAAAAATAT
ATATAGATATGACATAGAAAAGTTAGCTAAAAAATATTGCAAAGATGTAAAAACAGTAGGTAATACTAAT
ACAAAATATATATTAGATAGTAAGCTACCAAATTGTATAGTAGATATTTTAAAAAATGGTAGTAAAGATG
GACATAAAAACCTAGATTTGCAAAAAATAGTTGTGACTTTAAGATTGAGGAATAAAAGTTTAAGTCAAGT
AATATCCGTTGCTAGAGAATGGAACTATATATCACAAAATAGTCTTTCAAATAGTGAGCTAGAATATCAA
GTCAAGTATATGTATGAGAAGCTTAAAACGGTTAATTTTGGTTGTACAGGTTGTGAGTTTAATAGTGATT
GTTGGAATAAAATAGAATCAGATTTTATATATAGTGATGAAGATACTTTGTTCAATATGCCACATAAGCA
CTCAAAGGATTTGAAATATAAGAATAGGAAAGGGGTTAAAATAATGACTGGTAATCAATTGTTTATCTAT
AATGTGTTACTTAACAATAAAGATAGAGAATTAAACATAGACGATATAATGGAGCTGATAACCTATAAAC
GTAAGAAGAAAGTTAAAAACATTGTTATGAGTGAAAAGACATTAAGAGAAACATTAAAAGAACTTCAACA
TAATGATTATATTACAAAAACAAAAGGTGTTACAAAGCTAGGAATAAAAGATACATACAATGTAAAAGAA
GTTAGATGTAATATAGATAAACAATATACTATTAGTTACTTTGTTACCATGGCAGTAATTTGGGGAATAA
TTTCAACTGAAGAATTAAGATTATATACTCATATGAGATATAAGCAAGATTTATTGGTCAAAGATGATAA
AATAAAAGGAAATATATTAAGAATTAATCAAGAGGAATTAGCAAAAGATTTAGGAGTAACACAGCAAAGA
ATTTCAAATATGATAGAATCTTTATTAGATACTAAAATTTTAGATGTATGGGAAACTAAAATAAATGATA
GAGGATTTATGTACTATACATATAGATTAAACAAGTAGATTTTTGATAGGATTAGAATTGATTTTCTAGT
CCTATTTTTATGCAAAAAAACTAATTAATAAAAATTTCTTTTGGTAAAATAATTGTACGAGAATTGCAAA
AAAAAAATGGCATCAAAGTATTGAAATTAAGCCGTTTTAAAAATT
Features (pLannotate 1.2.2; 8 found; start..end, strand, type, name):
    611..1199    +  rep_origin     ori: high-copy-number ColE1/pMB1/pBR322/pUC origin of replication
   1562..2182    +  CDS            catP: CAT2_CLOPF - Protein inferred from homology: Swiss-Prot protein existence level 3. This enzyme is an effector of chloramphenicol resistance in bacteria. From Clostridium perfringens.
   2561..2670    +  oriT           oriT: incP origin of transfer
   2703..3074    +  CDS            traJ: oriT-recognizing protein; traJ
   3112..3207    +  CDS            traI (fragment): TRAI6_ECOLX - Experimental evidence at protein level: Swiss-Prot protein existence level 1. The initiation process of transfer DNA synthesis requires the interaction of at least three plasmid-specific components (TraH, I, and J) at the transfer origin resulting in the assembly of a specialised nucleoprotein complex - the relaxosome. Site- and strand-specific cleavage at the transfer origin is dependent on TraI and TraJ. From Escherichia coli.
   3421..4137    -  CDS            ECFP: ECFP is a basic (constitutively fluorescent) cyan fluorescent protein published in 1996, derived from Aequorea victoria. It has low acid sensitivity.
   4204..4222    -  protein_bind   tet operator: bacterial operator O1 for the tetR and tetA genes tetracycline repressor TetR
   4332..4955    +  CDS            TetR: tetracycline repressor TetR; tetR from transposon Tn10; TetR binds to the tetracycline operator tetO to inhibit transcription. This inhibition can be relieved by adding tetracycline or doxycycline.
