[The description below was written by a language model from this plasmid's Addgene catalogue record and pLannotate feature annotations shown in this document.]
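Description:
pRAN334 is an E. coli–Clostridium difficile shuttle vector for bacterial expression, built on the pRFP185 backbone and carrying a tetracycline-inducible cyan fluorescent protein reporter. In E. coli it replicates from a high-copy ColE1/pUC-type origin and is selected with chloramphenicol through catP, a chloramphenicol acetyltransferase gene of Clostridium perfringens origin. The same marker supports thiamphenicol selection in C. difficile, where the record notes the plasmid is maintained at low copy. Transfer into C. difficile is by conjugation, enabled by an incP origin of transfer together with traJ and a fragment of traI, components of the relaxosome that nicks the plasmid at oriT when a donor strain supplies the remaining transfer functions. The annotated feature table does not identify a Gram-positive replicon. A large stretch of the roughly 7.9 kb sequence downstream of tetR is unannotated and may contain it, but the record does not say so.

The payload is Ptet::cfpOpt, cloned between SacI and BamHI sites that are both retained. CfpOpt is a synthetic cyan fluorescent protein codon-optimized for low-GC organisms, and the annotation software recognises it as an ECFP-type protein. It lies on the minus strand downstream of a tet operator, with the Tn10 tetR repressor gene transcribed divergently on the opposite strand. TetR binds the operator to keep the promoter off until a tetracycline-class inducer releases it, giving regulated CFP expression. The construct serves as a fluorescent reporter and expression control in C. difficile. The retained cloning sites could also allow exchange of the insert, though the record does not state this use.
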