Addgene plasmid #120814: pRAN334
Purpose: E. coli-C. difficile shuttle vector: tetracycline-inducible promoter (Ptet) driving expression of cyan fluorescent protein (CfpOpt)
Depositing lab: Craig Ellermeier & David S. Weiss. Depositing organization: University of Iowa. Publication: Identification and characterization of a gene cluster required for proper rod shape, cell division, and pathogenesis in Clostridium difficile. Ransom EM, Williams KB, Weiss DS, Ellermeier CD. J Bacteriol. 2014 Jun;196(12):2290-300. doi: 10.1128/JB.00038-14. Epub 2014 Apr 11. PubMed 24727226.
Backbone
  Vector backbone: pRFP185
  Backbone size w/o insert (bp): 6400
  Total vector size (bp): 7920
  Modifications to backbone: Ptet::cfpOpt
  Vector type: Bacterial Expression
Growth in bacteria
  Bacterial resistance: Chloramphenicol, 25 μg/mL
  Growth temperature: 37°C
  Growth strain: DH5alpha
  Growth instructions: Low copy in C. difficile following conjugation and selected with thiamphenicol
  Copy number: High Copy
Gene/Insert
  Gene/Insert name: cyan fluorescent protein, codon-optimized for low GC organisms (alt name: Ptet::cfpOpt)
  Species: Synthetic
  Promoter: Ptet
  Cloning method: Restriction Enzyme; 5′ cloning site SacI (not destroyed); 3′ cloning site BamHI (not destroyed)
  Sequencing primers: 5′ unknown; 3′ unknown
Terms and licenses: Academic/Nonprofit Terms; Industry Terms: Not Available to Industry
How to cite: pRAN334 was a gift from Craig Ellermeier & David S. Weiss (Addgene plasmid # 120814 ; http://n2t.net/addgene:120814 ; RRID:Addgene_120814)
